Addgene plasmid #217498: LifeAct-MTED
Purpose: Expresses LifeAct-mScarlet-MTED for targeting fluorescent, MT depolymerizing peptide MTED to f-actin
Depositing lab: Erik Dent. Depositing organization: University of Wisconsin, Madison. Publication: A methodology for specific disruption of microtubule polymerization into dendritic spines. Holland ED, Miller HL, Millette MM, Taylor RJ, Drucker GL, Dent EW. Mol Biol Cell. 2024 Jun 1;35(6):mr3. doi: 10.1091/mbc.E24-02-0093. Epub 2024 Apr 17. PubMed 38630519.
Backbone
  Vector backbone: Tet-On
  Backbone manufacturer: David Root, RRID: Addgene_41393
  Backbone size w/o insert (bp): 4621
  Total vector size (bp): 5461
  Vector type: Mammalian Expression
Growth in bacteria
  Bacterial resistance: Ampicillin, 100 μg/mL
  Growth temperature: 37°C
  Growth strain: DH5alpha
  Copy number: High Copy
Gene/Insert
  Gene/Insert name: LifeAct-mScarlet-MTED (alt names: LifeAct-MTED; Microtubule Elimination Domain of Efa6 protein)
  Species: D. melanogaster (fly)
  Insert size (bp): 840
Terms and licenses: Academic/Nonprofit Terms; Industry Terms: Not Available to Industry
How to cite: LifeAct-MTED was a gift from Erik Dent (Addgene plasmid # 217498 ; http://n2t.net/addgene:217498 ; RRID:Addgene_217498)
