[The description below was written by a language model from this plasmid's Addgene catalogue record and pLannotate feature annotations shown in this document.]
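Description:
LifeAct-MTED is a mammalian expression plasmid of about 5.5 kb built on an all-in-one Tet-On backbone, designed for doxycycline-inducible production of a fusion protein that delivers a microtubule-depolymerizing peptide to filamentous actin. It is maintained in E. coli at high copy through a ColE1/pUC-type origin and selected with ampicillin via the β-lactamase gene. The annotation shows no mammalian selection marker. It does show remnants of lac regulatory sequence, small lacI fragments, and SV40 promoter/origin sequence, which appear to be backbone carry-over.

The payload is an approximately 840 bp open reading frame placed downstream of a tight TRE promoter, which consists of seven tet operators and a minimal CMV promoter. According to the catalogue entry it encodes LifeAct, a short F-actin-binding peptide, fused to a red fluorescent protein and then to MTED, the microtubule elimination domain of the Drosophila Efa6 protein. Only the fluorescent protein is picked up in the feature table, where it is called as mScarlet-I; the short LifeAct and MTED segments presumably lie in the unannotated flanks on either side. A second cassette on the same plasmid uses the human PGK promoter to drive constitutive expression of the reverse tetracycline transactivator rtTA3, including its VP16-derived activation repeats, followed by a rabbit β-globin polyadenylation signal. An SV40 polyadenylation signal is also present. In the presence of doxycycline, rtTA3 binds the TRE and switches on the fusion.

The construct is intended to concentrate a visible microtubule-disrupting activity on actin-rich structures. The associated work applies it to selectively block microtubule polymerization into dendritic spines.
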