Features (pLannotate 1.2.2; 18 found; start..end, strand, type, name):
    117..251     +  polyA_signal   SV40 poly(A) signal: SV40 polyadenylation signal
    253..307     -  CDS            lacI (fragment): lac repressor; lacI; The lac repressor binds to the lac operator to inhibit transcription in E. coli. This inhibition can be relieved by adding lactose or isopropyl-β-D-thiogalactopyranoside (IPTG).
    490..1078    -  rep_origin     ori: high-copy-number ColE1/pMB1/pBR322/pUC origin of replication
   1249..2109    -  CDS            AmpR: β-lactamase; bla; confers resistance to ampicillin, carbenicillin, and related antibiotics
   2110..2214    -  promoter       AmpR promoter: bla
   2270..2584    +  promoter       tight TRE promoter: Tet-responsive promoter PTight, consisting of seven tet operator sequences followed by the minimal CMV promoter
   2688..3380    +  CDS            mScarlet-I: mScarlet-I is a basic (constitutively fluorescent) red fluorescent protein published in 2016, derived from synthetic construct. It is reported to be a rapidly-maturing monomer with moderate acid sensitivity.
   3476..3986    +  promoter       hPGK promoter: human phosphoglycerate kinase 1 promoter
   3996..4693    +  CDS            rtTA3 (fragment): reverse tetracycline transactivator 3 activates expression from Tet-responsive promoters in the presence of doxycycline
   4623..4733    +  CDS            VP48: 3 tandem repeats of the minimal activation domain of herpes simplex virus VP16 (Cheng et al., 2013)
   4790..4845    +  polyA_signal   β-globin poly(A) signal: rabbit β-globin polyadenylation signal (Gil and Proudfoot, 1987)
   5230..5246    -  protein_bind   lac operator: The lac repressor binds to the lac operator to inhibit transcription in E. coli. This inhibition can be relieved by adding lactose or isopropyl-β-D-thiogalactopyranoside (IPTG). lac repressor encoded by lacI
   5254..5284    -  promoter       lac promoter: promoter for the E. coli lac operon
   5299..5320    -  protein_bind   CAP binding site: CAP binding activates transcription in the presence of cAMP. E. coli catabolite activator protein
   5333..5372    -  CDS            lacI (fragment): lac repressor; lacI; The lac repressor binds to the lac operator to inhibit transcription in E. coli. This inhibition can be relieved by adding lactose or isopropyl-β-D-thiogalactopyranoside (IPTG).
   5379..5401    +  promoter       SV40 promoter (fragment): SV40 enhancer and early promoter
   5405..5425    +  rep_origin     SV40 ori (fragment): SV40 origin of replication
   5425..97      +  rep_origin     SV40 ori (across the origin): SV40 origin of replication
>Addgene plasmid #217498 | LifeAct-MTED | addgene full sequence | sequence record 442823 | Addgene NGS Result
CCCCATGGCTGACTAATTTTTTTTATTTATGCAGAGGCCGAGGCCGCCTCGGCCTCTGAGCTATTCCAGA
AGTAGTGAGGAGGCTTTTTTGGAGGCCTAGGCTTTTGCAAAAAGCTAACTTGTTTATTGCAGCTTATAAT
GGTTACAAATAAAGCAATAGCATCACAAATTTCACAAATAAAGCATTTTTTTCACTGCATTCTAGTTGTG
GTTTGTCCAAACTCATCAATGTATCTTATCATGTCTGGATCCGCTGCATTAATGAATCGGCCAACGCGCG
GGGAGAGGCGGTTTGCGTATTGGGCGCTCTTCCGCTTCCTCGCTCACTGACTCGCTGCGCTCGGTCGTTC
GGCTGCGGCGAGCGGTATCAGCTCACTCAAAGGCGGTAATACGGTTATCCACAGAATCAGGGGATAACGC
AGGAAAGAACATGTGAGCAAAAGGCCAGCAAAAGGCCAGGAACCGTAAAAAGGCCGCGTTGCTGGCGTTT
TTCCATAGGCTCCGCCCCCCTGACGAGCATCACAAAAATCGACGCTCAAGTCAGAGGTGGCGAAACCCGA
CAGGACTATAAAGATACCAGGCGTTTCCCCCTGGAAGCTCCCTCGTGCGCTCTCCTGTTCCGACCCTGCC
GCTTACCGGATACCTGTCCGCCTTTCTCCCTTCGGGAAGCGTGGCGCTTTCTCATAGCTCACGCTGTAGG
TATCTCAGTTCGGTGTAGGTCGTTCGCTCCAAGCTGGGCTGTGTGCACGAACCCCCCGTTCAGCCCGACC
GCTGCGCCTTATCCGGTAACTATCGTCTTGAGTCCAACCCGGTAAGACACGACTTATCGCCACTGGCAGC
AGCCACTGGTAACAGGATTAGCAGAGCGAGGTATGTAGGCGGTGCTACAGAGTTCTTGAAGTGGTGGCCT
AACTACGGCTACACTAGAAGAACAGTATTTGGTATCTGCGCTCTGCTGAAGCCAGTTACCTTCGGAAAAA
GAGTTGGTAGCTCTTGATCCGGCAAACAAACCACCGCTGGTAGCGGTGGTTTTTTTGTTTGCAAGCAGCA
GATTACGCGCAGAAAAAAAGGATCTCAAGAAGATCCTTTGATCTTTTCTACGGGGTCTGACGCTCAGTGG
AACGAAAACTCACGTTAAGGGATTTTGGTCATGAGATTATCAAAAAGGATCTTCACCTAGATCCTTTTAA
ATTAAAAATGAAGTTTTAAATCAATCTAAAGTATATATGAGTAAACTTGGTCTGACAGTTACCAATGCTT
AATCAGTGAGGCACCTATCTCAGCGATCTGTCTATTTCGTTCATCCATAGTTGCCTGACTCCCCGTCGTG
TAGATAACTACGATACGGGAGGGCTTACCATCTGGCCCCAGTGCTGCAATGATACCGCGAGACCCACGCT
CACCGGCTCCAGATTTATCAGCAATAAACCAGCCAGCCGGAAGGGCCGAGCGCAGAAGTGGTCCTGCAAC
TTTATCCGCCTCCATCCAGTCTATTAATTGTTGCCGGGAAGCTAGAGTAAGTAGTTCGCCAGTTAATAGT
TTGCGCAACGTTGTTGCCATTGCTACAGGCATCGTGGTGTCACGCTCGTCGTTTGGTATGGCTTCATTCA
GCTCCGGTTCCCAACGATCAAGGCGAGTTACATGATCCCCCATGTTGTGCAAAAAAGCGGTTAGCTCCTT
CGGTCCTCCGATCGTTGTCAGAAGTAAGTTGGCCGCAGTGTTATCACTCATGGTTATGGCAGCACTGCAT
AATTCTCTTACTGTCATGCCATCCGTAAGATGCTTTTCTGTGACTGGTGAGTACTCAACCAAGTCATTCT
GAGAATAGTGTATGCGGCGACCGAGTTGCTCTTGCCCGGCGTCAATACGGGATAATACCGCGCCACATAG
CAGAACTTTAAAAGTGCTCATCATTGGAAAACGTTCTTCGGGGCGAAAACTCTCAAGGATCTTACCGCTG
TTGAGATCCAGTTCGATGTAACCCACTCGTGCACCCAACTGATCTTCAGCATCTTTTACTTTCACCAGCG
TTTCTGGGTGAGCAAAAACAGGAAGGCAAAATGCCGCAAAAAAGGGAATAAGGGCGACACGGAAATGTTG
AATACTCATACTCTTCCTTTTTCAATATTATTGAAGCATTTATCAGGGTTATTGTCTCATGAGCGGATAC
ATATTTGAATGTATTTAGAAAAATAAACAAATAGGGGTTCCGCGCACATTTCCCCGAAAAGTGCCACCTG
GTCGTCGACTGGCCGCGAATCGATATGTCGAGTTTACTCCCTATCAGTGATAGAGAACGTATGTCGAGTT
TACTCCCTATCAGTGATAGAGAACGATGTCGAGTTTACTCCCTATCAGTGATAGAGAACGTATGTCGAGT
TTACTCCCTATCAGTGATAGAGAACGTATGTCGAGTTTACTCCCTATCAGTGATAGAGAACGTATGTCGA
GTTTATCCCTATCAGTGATAGAGAACGTATGTCGAGTTTACTCCCTATCAGTGATAGAGAACGTATGTCG
AGGTAGGCGTGTACGGTGGGAGGCCTATATAAGCAGAGCTCGTTTAGTGAACCGTCAGATCGCCTGGAGA
AACCGGTTATACTGCGGCCGCCACCATGGGCGTGGCGGATCTGATTAAGAAGTTCGAAAGCATTAGCAAA
GAAGAAGGCTCTGGTTCCGGCACTAGTGTGAGTAAAGGAGAGGCCGTTATAAAAGAGTTCATGCGGTTCA
AGGTACACATGGAGGGATCAATGAACGGACACGAGTTCGAAATCGAAGGGGAAGGAGAGGGCAGGCCCTA
TGAGGGTACTCAGACCGCCAAACTCAAAGTGACAAAGGGAGGCCCTTTGCCTTTCTCTTGGGACATCTTG
TCACCACAATTTATGTATGGCTCCCGAGCATTTATAAAACACCCAGCAGACATACCTGATTACTACAAGC
AGTCTTTCCCAGAAGGTTTTAAATGGGAAAGGGTCATGAACTTTGAGGATGGTGGTGCTGTGACGGTGAC
GCAGGATACTTCTTTGGAGGACGGAACACTCATCTACAAGGTAAAGCTCAGGGGCACGAACTTCCCGCCG
GACGGACCAGTCATGCAGAAAAAGACTATGGGATGGGAGGCTTCCACCGAACGGTTGTATCCCGAGGACG
GTGTCTTGAAGGGAGATATAAAAATGGCTCTTCGGCTGAAAGATGGAGGCAGATACTTGGCAGATTTTAA
GACCACGTATAAGGCAAAAAAACCAGTGCAAATGCCGGGAGCATATAACGTTGACCGCAAACTGGACATC
ACCTCACATAACGAGGATTATACAGTGGTAGAACAGTACGAAAGAAGCGAAGGGAGGCACAGCACCGGGG
GTATGGATGAGCTGTATAAGGGCAGCGGCAGCGGCAGCGCGCCGCGCTTTGAAGCGTATATGATGACCGG
CGATCTGATTCTGAACCTGAGCCGCACCTGAACGCGTCATGCTCCGGGGTTGGGGTTGCGCCTTTTCCAA
GGCAGCCCTGGGTTTGCGCAGGGACGCGGCTGCTCTGGGCGTGGTTCCGGGAAACGCAGCGGCGCCGACC
CTGGGTCTCGCACATTCTTCACGTCCGTTCGCAGCGTCACCCGGATCTTCGCCGCTACCCTTGTGGGCCC
CCCGGCGACGCTTCCTGCTCCGCCCCTAAGTCGGGAAGGTTCCTTGCGGTTCGCGGCGTGCCGGACGTGA
CAAACGGAAGCCGCACGTCTCACTAGTACCCTCGCAGACGGACAGCGCCAGGGAGCAATGGCAGCGCGCC
GACCGCGATGGGCTGTGGCCAATAGCGGCTGCTCAGCAGGGCGCGCCGAGAGCAGCGGCCGGGAAGGGGC
GGTGCGGGAGGCGGGGTGTGGGGCGGTAGTGTGGGCCCTGTTCCTGCCCGCGCGGTGTTCCGCATTCTGC
AAGCCTCCGGAGCGCACGTCGGCAGTCGGCTCCCTCGTTGACCGAATCACCGACCTCTCTCCCCAGCAAT
TCACCATGTCTAGACTGGACAAGAGCAAAGTCATAAACGGAGCTCTGGAATTACTCAATGGTGTCGGTAT
CGAAGGCCTGACGACAAGGAAACTCGCTCAAAAGCTGGGAGTTGAGCAGCCTACCCTGTACTGGCACGTG
AAGAACAAGCGGGCCCTGCTCGATGCCCTGCCAATCGAGATGCTGGACAGGCATCATACCCACTTCTGCC
CCCTGGAAGGCGAGTCATGGCAAGACTTTCTGCGGAACAACGCCAAGTCATACCGCTGTGCTCTCCTCTC
ACATCGCGACGGGGCTAAAGTGCATCTCGGCACCCGCCCAACAGAGAAACAGTACGAAACCCTGGAAAAT
CAGCTCGCGTTCCTGTGTCAGCAAGGCTTCTCCCTGGAGAACGCACTGTACGCTCTGTCCGCCGTGGGCC
ACTTTACACTGGGCTGCGTATTGGAGGAACAGGAGCATCAAGTAGCAAAAGAGGAAAGAGAGACACCTAC
CACCGATTCTATGCCCCCACTTCTGAGACAAGCAATTGAGCTGTTCGACCGGCAGGGAGCCGAACCTGCC
TTCCTTTTCGGCCTGGAACTAATCATATGTGGCCTGGAGAAACAGCTAAAGTGCGAAAGCGGCGGGCCGA
CCGACGCCCTTGACGATTTTGACTTAGACATGCTCCCAGCCGATGCCCTTGACGACTTTGACCTTGATAT
GCTGCCTGCTGACGCTCTTGACGATTTTGACCTTGACATGCTCCCCGGGTAACTAAGTAAGGATCGATCC
AAGGTACCTTGAGCATCTGACTTCTGGCTAATAAAGGAAATTTATTTTCATTGCAATAGTGTGTTGGAAT
TTTTTGTGTCTCTCACTCGGAAGGACATATGGGAGGGCAAATCATTTAAAACATCAGAATGAGTATTTGG
TTTAGAGTTTGGCAACATATGCCCATATGCTGGCTGCCATGAACAAAGGTTGGCTATAAAGAGGTCATCA
GTATATGAAACAGCCCCCTGCTGTCCATTCCTTATTCCATAGAAAAGCCTTGACTTGAGGTTAGATTTTT
TTTATATTTTGTTTTGTGTTATTTTTTTCTTTAACATCCCTAAAATTTTCCTTACATGTTTTACTAGCCA
GATTTTTCCTCCTCTCCTGACTACTCCCAGTCATAGCTGTCCCTCTTCTCTTATGGAGATCCCTCGACCT
GCAGCCCAAGCTTGGCGTAATCATGGTCATAGCTGTTTCCTGTGTGAAATTGTTATCCGCTCACAATTCC
ACACAACATACGAGCCGGAAGCATAAAGTGTAAAGCCTGGGGTGCCTAATGAGTGAGCTAACTCACATTA
ATTGCGTTGCGCTCACTGCCCGCTTTCCAGTCGGGAAACCTGTCGTGCCAGCGGATCCGCATCTCAATTA
GTCAGCAACCATAGTCCCGCCCCTAACTCCGCCCATCCCGCCCCTAACTCCGCCCAGTTCCGCCCATTCT
CCG
